Addgene plasmid #63268: pFusX1-50
Purpose: Encodes RVD positions 1-3 in TALEN assembly
Depositing lab: Stephen Ekker. Depositing organization: Mayo Foundation for Medical Education and Research. Publication: FusX: A rapid one-step TALE assembly system for genome science. Ma AC, McNulty MS, Tanya PL, Jarryd CM, Martinez-Galvez G, Argue DP, Lee HB, Urban MD, Bullard CE, Blackburn PR, Man TK, Clark KJ, Ekker SC. Hum Gene Ther. 2016 Jun;27(6):451-63. doi: 10.1089/hum.2015.172 PubMed 26854857.
Backbone
  Vector backbone: FusX1
  Backbone size w/o insert (bp): 3013
  Vector type: TALEN
Growth in bacteria
  Bacterial resistance: Spectinomycin, 50 μg/mL
  Growth temperature: 37°C
  Growth strain: DH5alpha
  Copy number: High Copy
Gene/Insert
  Gene/Insert name: NG NI HD (alt name: X1_TAC)
  Species: Synthetic
  Mutation: none
  Cloning method: Restriction Enzyme; 5′ cloning site BsaI (destroyed during cloning); 3′ cloning site BsaI (destroyed during cloning)
  Sequencing primers: 5′ pCR8_F1; 3′ pCR8_R1
Terms and licenses: Academic/Nonprofit Terms; Industry Terms: Not Available to Industry
How to cite: pFusX1-50 was a gift from Stephen Ekker (Addgene plasmid # 63268 ; http://n2t.net/addgene:63268 ; RRID:Addgene_63268)
