[The description below was written by a language model from this plasmid's Addgene catalogue record.]
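Description:
pFusX1-50 is a bacterial library plasmid from the FusX system, a rapid one-step method for assembling TALE repeat arrays used in TALEN construction. It is built on the FusX1 backbone (about 3.0 kb without insert), is maintained at high copy in standard E. coli cloning strains, and is selected with spectinomycin. The record does not include a feature table, so the origin of replication and other backbone elements are not stated, although the listed sequencing primers are pCR8-type primers flanking the insert.

The insert is a synthetic pre-assembled trimer of TALE repeats carrying the repeat-variable diresidues NG, NI and HD. By the standard TALE code these recognise T, A and C respectively, which matches the alternative name X1_TAC. The trimer occupies RVD positions 1 to 3 of the final array, so this plasmid supplies the first three repeats for any TALE whose target begins with that triplet. The trimer was cloned using BsaI at both ends, and both sites were destroyed in the process, as is typical of Golden Gate style cloning with type IIS enzymes that cut outside their recognition sequence. No mutations relative to the intended design are recorded.

In use, pFusX1-50 serves as one member of a set of positional trimer libraries: a user picks the appropriate plasmid for each block of positions and combines them to build a full-length custom TALE DNA-binding domain for genome editing or related applications. It carries no promoter or expression cassette described in the record and functions as an assembly intermediate, not an expression vector.
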