>Addgene plasmid #63268 | pFusX1-50 | depositor partial sequence | sequence record 105054 | pFusX1_TAC
AGTCTTAAGCGTCTCCCCCTGAACCTGACCCCGGACCAAGTGGTGGCTATCGCCAGCAACGGTGGCGGCA
AGCAAGCGCTCGAAACGGTGCAGCGGCTGTTGCCGGTGCTGTGCCAGGACCATGGCCTGACCCCGGACCA
AGTGGTGGCTATCGCCAGCAACATTGGCGGCAAGCAAGCGCTCGAAACGGTGCAGCGGCTGTTGCCGGTG
CTGTGCCAGGACCATGGCCTGACTCCGGACCAAGTGGTGGCTATCGCCAGCCACGATGGCGGCAAGCAAG
CGCTCGAAACGGTGCAGCGGCTGTTGCCGGTGCTGTGCCAGGACCATGGCCTGACGAGACGTC
