>Addgene plasmid #63268 | pFusX1-50 | depositor partial sequence | sequence record 105055 | FusX1
CGTCTCCCCCTGACCCCGGACCAAGTGGTGGCTATCGAGACCGGCGCCGCTACGGGCGCGTCCCATTCGC
CATTCAGGCTGCGCAACTGTTGGGAAGGGCGATCGGTGCGGGCTCTTCGCTATTACGCCAGCTGGCGAAA
GGGGGATGTGCTGCAAGGCGATTAAGTTGGGAACGCCAGGGTTTTCCCAGTCACGACGTTGTAAAACGAC
GGCCAGTGAGCGCGCGTAATCGACTCACTATAGGGCGAATTGGGTACCGGGCCCCCCCTCGAGGTCCTCC
AGCTTTTGTTCCCTTTAGTGAGGGTTAATTGCGCGCTTGGCGTAATCATGGTCATAGCTGTTTCCTGTGT
GAAATTGTTATCCGCTCACAATTCCACACAACATACGAGCCGGAAGCATAAAGTGTAAAGCCTGGGGTGC
CTAATGAGTGAGCTAACTCACATTAATTGCGTTGCGCTCACTGCCCGCTTTCCACCGGTGGTCTCTGGCG
GCAAGCAAGCGCTCGAAACGGTGCAGCGGCTGTTGCCGGTGCTGTGCCAGGACCATGGCCTGACGAGACG
TCTAGACCAGCCAGGACAGAAATGCCTCGACTTCGCTGCTACCCAAGGTTGCCGGGTGACGCACACCGTG
GAAACGGATGAAGGCACGAACCCAGTGGACATAAGCCTGTTCGGTTCGTAAGCTGTAATGCAAGTAGCGT
ATGCGCTCACGCAACTGGTCCAGAACCTTGACCGAACGCAGCGGTGGTAACGGCGCAGTGGCGGTTTTCA
TGGCTTGTTATGACTGTTTTTTTGGGGTACAGTCTATGCCTCGGGCATCCAAGCAGCAAGCGCGTTACGC
CGTGGGTCGATGTTTGATGTTATGGAGCAGCAACGATGTTACGCAGCAGGGCAGTCGCCCTAAAACAAAG
TTAAACATTATGAGGGAAGCGGTGATCGCCGAAGTATCGACTCAACTATCAGAGGTAGTTGGCGTCATCG
AGCGCCATCTCGAACCGACGTTGCTGGCCGTACATTTGTACGGCTCCGCAGTGGATGGCGGCCTGAAGCC
ACACAGTGATATTGATTTGCTGGTTACGGTGACCGTAAGGCTTGATGAAACAACGCGGCGAGCTTTGATC
AACGACCTTTTGGAAACTTCGGCTTCCCCTGGAGAGAGCGAGATTCTCCGCGCTGTAGAAGTCACCATTG
TTGTGCACGACGACATCATTCCGTGGCGTTATCCAGCTAAGCGCGAACTGCAATTTGGAGAATGGCAGCG
CAATGACATTCTTGCAGGTATCTTCGAGCCAGCCACGATCGACATTGATCTGGCTATCTTGCTGACAAAA
GCAAGAGAACATAGCGTTGCCTTGGTAGGTCCAGCGGCGGAGGAACTCTTTGATCCGGTTCCTGAACAGG
ATCTATTTGAGGCGCTAAATGAAACCTTAACGCTATGGAACTCGCCGCCCGACTGGGCTGGCGATGAGCG
AAATGTAGTGCTTACGTTGTCCCGCATTTGGTACAGCGCAGTAACCGGCAAAATCGCGCCGAAGGATGTC
GCTGCCGACTGGGCAATGGAGCGCCTGCCGGCCCAGTATCAGCCCGTCATACTTGAAGCTAGACAGGCTT
ATCTTGGACAAGAAGAAGATCGCTTGGCCTCGCGCGCAGATCAGTTGGAAGAATTTGTCCACTACGTGAA
AGGCGAGATCACCAAGGTAGTCGGCAAATAACCCTCGAGCCACCCATGACCAAAATCCCTTAACGTGAGT
TACGCGTCGTTCCACTGAGCGTCAGACCCCGTAGAAAAGATCAAAGGATCTTCTTGAGATCCTTTTTTTC
TGCGCGTAATCTGCTGCTTGCAAACAAAAAAACCACCGCTACCAGCGGTGGTTTGTTTGCCGGATCAAGA
GCTACCAACTCTTTTTCCGAAGGTAACTGGCTTCAGCAGAGCGCAGATACCAAATACTGTCCTTCTAGTG
TAGCCGTAGTTAGGCCACCACTTCAAGAACTCTGTAGCACCGCCTACATACCTCGCTCTGCTAATCCTGT
TACCAGTGGCTGCTGCCAGTGGCGATAAGTCGTGTCTTACCGGGTTGGACTCAAGACGATAGTTACCGGA
TAAGGCGCAGCGGTCGGGCTGAACGGGGGGTTCGTGCACACAGCCCAGCTTGGAGCGAACGACCTACACC
GAACTGAGATACCTACAGCGTGAGCATTGAGAAAGCGCCACGCTTCCCGAAGGGAGAAAGGCGGACAGGT
ATCCGGTAAGCGGCAGGGTCGGAACAGGAGAGCGCACGAGGGAGCTTCCAGGGGGAAACGCCTGGTATCT
TTATAGTCCTGTCGGGTTTCGCCACCTCTGACTTGAGCGTCGATTTTTGTGATGCTCGTCAGGGGGGCGG
AGCCTATGGAAAAACGCCAGCAACGCGGCCTTTTTACGGTTCCTGGCCTTTTGCTGGCCTTTTGCTCACA
TGTTCTTTCCTGCGTTATCCCCTGATTCTGTGGATAACCGTATTACCGCCTTTGAGTGAGCTGATACCGC
TCGCCGCAGCCGAACGACCGAGCGCAGCGAGTCAGTGAGCGAGGAAGCGGAAGAGCGCCCAATACGCAAA
CCGCCTCTCCCCGCGCGTTGGCCGATTCATTAATGCAGCTGGCACGACAGGTTTCCCGACTGGAAAGCGG
GCAGTGAGCGCAACGCAATTAATACGCGTACCGCTAGCCAGGAAGAGTTTGTAGAAACGCAAAAAGGCCA
TCCGTCAGGATGGCCTTCTGCTTAGTTTGATGCCTGGCAGTTTATGGCGGGCGTCCTGCCCGCCACCCTC
CGGGCCGTTGCTTCACAACGTTCAAATCCGCTCCCGGCGGATTTGTCCTACTCAGGAGAGCGTTCACCGA
CAAACAACAGATAAAACGAAAGGCCCAGTCTTCCGACTGAGCCTTTCGTTTTATTTGATGCCTGGCAGTT
CCCTACTCTCGCGTTAACGCTAGCATGGATGTTTTCCCAGTCACGACGTTGTAAAACGACGGCCAGTCTT
AAG
