>Addgene plasmid #63268 | pFusX1-50 | addgene partial sequence | sequence record 111124 | pCR8_R1 5'-cgaaccgaacaggcttatgt-3'
CGTCACCCGGCAACCTTGGGTAGCAGCGAAGTCGAGGCATTTCTGTCCTGGCTGGTCTAGACGTCTCGTC
AGGCCATGGTCCTGGCACAGCACCGGCAACAGCCGCTGCACCGTTTCGAGCGCTTGCTTGCCGCCATCGT
GGCTGGCGATAGCCACCACTTGGTCCGGAGTCAGGCCATGGTCCTGGCACAGCACCGGCAACAGCCGCTG
CACCGTTTCGAGCGCTTGCTTGCCGCCAATGTTGCTGGCGATAGCCACCACTTGGTCCGGGGTCAGGCCA
TGGTCCTGGCACAGCACCGGCAACAGCCGCTGCACCGTTTCGAGCGCTTGCTTGCCGCCACCGTTGCTGG
CGATAGCCACCACTTGGTCCGGGGTCAGGTTCAGGGGGAGACGCTTAAGACTGGCCGTCGTTTTACAACG
TCGTGACTGGGAAAACATCCATGCTAGCGTTAACGCGAGAGTAGGGAACTGCCAGGCATCAAATAAAACG
AAAGGCTCAGTCGGAAGACTGGGCCTTTCGTTTTATCTGTTGTTTGTCGGTGAACGCTCTCCTGAGTAGG
ACAAATCCGCCGGGAGCGGATTTGAACGTTGTGAAGCAACGGC
